Addgene plasmid #188974: pREDusk-AmpR-MCS
Purpose: (Empty Backbone) For red light-repressed bacterial expression of gene of interest (AmpR)
Depositing lab: Heikki Takala. Depositing organization: University of Jyvaskyla. Publication: Optogenetic Control of Bacterial Expression by Red Light. Multamaki E, Garcia de Fuentes A, Sieryi O, Bykov A, Gerken U, Ranzani AT, Kohler J, Meglinski I, Moglich A, Takala H. ACS Synth Biol. 2022 Aug 23. doi: 10.1021/acssynbio.2c00259. PubMed 35998606.
Backbone
  Vector backbone: pUC
  Vector type: Bacterial Expression
Growth in bacteria
  Bacterial resistance: Ampicillin, 100 μg/mL
  Growth temperature: 37°C
  Growth strain: DH5alpha
  Copy number: Low Copy
Gene/Insert
  Cloning method: Restriction Enzyme
  Sequencing primers: 3′ T7term
Terms and licenses: Academic/Nonprofit Terms; Industry Terms: Not Available to Industry
How to cite: pREDusk-AmpR-MCS was a gift from Heikki Takala (Addgene plasmid # 188974 ; http://n2t.net/addgene:188974 ; RRID:Addgene_188974)
