[The description below was written by a language model from this plasmid's Addgene catalogue record and pLannotate feature annotations shown in this document.]
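Description:
pREDusk-AmpR-MCS is an empty-backbone bacterial expression plasmid of about 8.1 kb, designed to place a gene of interest under red light-repressed control in E. coli. The catalogue lists a pUC backbone, but the annotated sequence carries a ColE1/pMB1-type origin together with the rop gene and the pBR322 bom region. This fits the recorded low copy number. Selection is by ampicillin through a bla cassette with its own promoter. An f1 origin is also present, and short fragments of a tetracycline resistance gene appear to be non-functional remnants of the parent vector.

The regulatory module sits downstream of a lacIq promoter. It includes a region matching the chromophore-binding domain of the Deinococcus radiodurans bacteriophytochrome, a biliverdin-dependent red-light sensor. This is followed by a fragment of the Bradyrhizobium diazoefficiens histidine kinase FixL and the complete response regulator FixJ. The arrangement suggests a chimeric light-sensing kinase in which the phytochrome photosensory module replaces the native FixL sensor, so that red light lowers FixJ-dependent output. The tool annotated nothing between the lacIq promoter and the phytochrome region. It also did not annotate the output promoter that drives the cloning site.

On the opposite strand lies a pET-style expression region. It has a T7 gene 10 ribosome binding site, His-tag fragments, a thrombin cleavage site, the T7 tag leader and a T7 terminator. Several other small tag hits there are partial matches and probably incidental. Genes are inserted by restriction cloning into this region. The vector is used for optogenetic control of bacterial protein production, where expression proceeds in darkness and is reduced under red illumination.
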