Features (pLannotate 1.2.2; 22 found; start..end, strand, type, name):
     26..73      -  terminator     T7 terminator: transcription terminator for bacteriophage T7 RNA polymerase
     81..130     -  CDS            SET1 (fragment): solubility-enhancement tag derived from T7 phage gene 10B
    140..157     -  CDS            9xHis (fragment): 9xHis affinity tag
    205..237     -  CDS            T7 tag (gene 10 leader): leader peptide from bacteriophage T7 gene 10 promotes efficient translation in E. coli
    241..258     -  CDS            thrombin site: thrombin recognition and cleavage site
    269..285     -  CDS            capTEV™ (fragment): composite tag for in vivo biotinylation, TEV protease cleavage, and 6xHis tagging
    304..326     -  RBS            RBS: efficient ribosome binding site from bacteriophage T7 gene 10 (Olins and Rangwala, 1989)
    593..872     +  CDS            TcR (fragment): tetracycline efflux protein; tet; confers resistance to tetracycline
    880..957     +  promoter       lacIq promoter: lacI (mutant); In the lacIq allele, a single base change in the promoter boosts expression of the lacI gene about 10-fold.
   1563..2525    +  CDS            DrCBD: DrCBD is a basic (constitutively fluorescent) long stokes shift fluorescent protein published in 2009, derived from Deinococcus radiodurans. It requires the cofactor biliverdin for fluorescence.
   3065..3081    +  CDS            Csy4 (fragment): CRISPR-associated endoribonuclease responsible for pre-crRNA processing in Pseudomonas aeruginosa (Haurwitz et al., 2010)
   3081..3797    +  CDS            fixL (fragment): FIXL_BRADU - Experimental evidence at protein level: Swiss-Prot protein existence level 1. Putative oxygen sensor; modulates the activity of FixJ, a transcriptional activator of nitrogen fixation fixK gene. FixL probably acts as a kinase that phosphorylates FixJ. From Bradyrhizobium diazoefficiens (strain JCM 10833 / BCRC 13528 / IAM 13628 / NBRC 14792 / USDA 110).
   3815..4429    +  CDS            fixJ: FIXJ_BRADU - Protein inferred from homology: Swiss-Prot protein existence level 3. FixJ, when activated by FixL, induces the expression of both nifA, required for activation of classical nif and fix genes, and fixK, required for FixN activation. From Bradyrhizobium diazoefficiens (strain JCM 10833 / BCRC 13528 / IAM 13628 / NBRC 14792 / USDA 110).
   4473..4764    +  CDS            TcR (fragment): tetracycline efflux protein; tet; confers resistance to tetracycline
   4836..5216    -  CDS            YPB1_ECOLX: Protein predicted: Swiss-Prot protein existence level 4. From Escherichia coli.
   5233..5424    +  CDS            rop: Rop protein, which maintains plasmids at low copy number; rop
   5526..5665    +  misc_feature   bom: basis of mobility region from pBR322
   5851..6439    -  rep_origin     ori: high-copy-number ColE1/pMB1/pBR322/pUC origin of replication
   6561..6665    +  promoter       AmpR promoter: bla
   6666..7526    +  CDS            AmpR: β-lactamase; bla; confers resistance to ampicillin, carbenicillin, and related antibiotics
   7535..7592    -  promoter       AmpR promoter (fragment): bla
   7645..8073    -  rep_origin     f1 ori (sequence partly withheld): f1 bacteriophage origin of replication; arrow indicates direction of (+) strand synthesis
>Addgene plasmid #188974 | pREDusk-AmpR-MCS | addgene full sequence | sequence record 373254 | Addgene NGS Result
ATCCGGATATAGTTCCTCCTTTCAGCAAAAAACCCCTCAAGACCCGTTTAGAGGCCCCAAGGGGTTATGC
TAGTTATTGCTCAGCGGTGGCAGCAGCCAACTCAGCTTCCTTTCGGGCTTTGTTAGCAGCCGGATCTCAG
TGGTGGTGGTGGTGGTGCTCGAGTGCGGCCGCAAGCTTGTCGACGGAGCTCGAATTCGGATCCGACCCAT
TTGCTGTCCACCAGTCATGCTAGCCATATGGCTGCCGCGCGGCACCAGGCCGCTGCTGTGATGATGATGA
TGATGGCTGCTGCCCATGGTATATCTCCTTCTTAAAGTTAAACAAAATTATTTCTAGACTCCGTTGTGAT
GACGCATTGGTACGCGGTATCGGGAGGTTCGAAAATTTCGAGCGATATCTTAAGGGGGGTGCCTTACGTA
GAACCCCGTAGGTCATGCCCGAGGCCGGTCCTGGATGGCGCGGCGGATACGCTTGAGCAGGTTTTCGTCG
AGAAGCGGCTTCAAAACCACGTCTTTTACGCCGGCCTCGGCGGCCCGGGTCGAGATGTTTTCGTCCGGAT
AGCCGGTGATCAGGATCACGGGCGTAGATCTCGATCCTCTACGCCGGACGCATCGTGGCCGGCATCACCG
GCGCCACAGGTGCGGTTGCTGGCGCCTATATCGCCGACATCACCGATGGGGAAGATCGGGCTCGCCACTT
CGGGCTCATGAGCGCTTGTTTCGGCGTGGGTATGGTGGCAGGCCCCGTGGCCGGGGGACTGTTGGGCGCC
ATCTCCTTGCATGCACCATTCCTTGCGGCGGCGGTGCTCAACGGCCTCAACCTACTACTGGGCTGCTTCC
TAATGCAGGAGTCGCATAAGGGAGAGCGTCGAGATCCCGGACACCATCGAATGGTGCAAAACCTTTCGCG
GTATGGCATGATAGCGCCCGGAAGAGAGTCAATTGAGGGTGGTGAATGTGCTCCGACTCATGATCATGAA
GCTTTTACAAAGGGAGACCCTGGACCTGCACCGCGAGGTCGAGGCCCTGATGCCCGTGATGAGTGAGACG
CTGACCCGGCGGGGCTATCTGGAGGTGCTGCGGCGCCTGCAAGCGGTGGTCGCGCCGCTGGAAGCACAAC
TCGACGCCCTGCCGCTGCCGGACGAGCTGGCGTGGCCCGAGCGCCGCAAGGCCCATCTGCTCGCTCTGGA
CCTTGCCGTAATGGGGGAAGGGCCGTCAAATCAGCAGGCGCCACTGTCTGTGCCCGAGCTGACCACTCTG
GCGCAGGCCTTCGGAGCGCTTTACGTGCTTGAAGGCGCGACGCTAGGCGGACAGCTCATCAGCCGCCATC
TCAGGCGCACGCTGGGGCTAAGCCCTGAGCAGGGCAGCGCCTATTTCTCCGGCTATGGCCCCCAGACCGG
CCCGCGCTGGCGCTCGTTCGGGGAAGTGCTGGAAGCCAGCGTGCCGGCAGAAGACGCGGCAGAGGTCGTG
GCGGGAGCGCGGCAGACCTTCGGGGCCTTCCGCCGCGCCTTGCAGGGGCTGTCGGAAGCTGAAGCGGTCC
AAGTGCCTGAGGTCGCCCACGCATGAGCCGGGACCCGTTGCCCTTTTTTCCACCGCTTTACCTTGGTGGC
CCGGAAATTACCACCGAGAACTGCGAGCGCGAGCCGATTCATATTCCCGGCAGCATCCAGCCGCACGGCG
CCCTGCTCACTGCCGACGGGCACAGCGGCGAGGTGCTCCAGATGAGCCTCAACGCGGCCACTTTTCTGGG
ACAGGAACCCACAGTGCTGCGCGGACAGACCCTCGCCGCACTGCTGCCCGAGCAGTGGCCCGCGCTGCAA
GCGGCCCTGCCCCCCGGCTGCCCCGACGCCCTGCAATACCGCGCAACGCTGGACTGGCCTGCCGCCGGGC
ACCTTTCGCTGACGGTGCACCGGGTCGGCGAGTTGCTGATTCTGGAATTCGAGCCGACGGAGGCCTGGGA
CAGCACCGGGCCGCACGCGCTGCGCAACGCGATGTTCGCGCTCGAAAGTGCCCCCAACCTGCGGGCGCTG
GCCGAGGTGGCGACCCAGACGGTCCGCGAGCTGACGGGCTTTGACCGGGTGATGCTCTACAAATTTGCCC
CCGACGCCACCGGCGAAGTGATTGCCGAGGCCCGCCGTGAGGGGCTGCACGCCTTTCTGGGCCACCGTTT
TCCCGCGTCGGACATTCCGGCGCAGGCCCGCGCGCTCTACACCCGGCACCTGCTGCGCCTGACCGCCGAC
ACCCGCGCCGCCGCCGTGCCGCTCGATCCCGTCCTCAACCCGCAGACGAATGCGCCCACCCCGCTGGGCG
GCGCCGTGCTGCGCGCCACCTCGCCCATGCACATGCAGTACCTGCGGAACATGGGCGTCGGGTCGAGCCT
GTCGGTGTCGGTGGTGGTCGGCGGCCAGCTCTGGGGCCTGATCGCCTGCCACCACCAGACGCCCTACGTG
TTGCCGCCCGACCTGCGAACCACGCTCGAATACCTGGGCCGCTTGCTGAGCCTGCAAGTTCAGGTCAAGG
AAGCGGCGGACGTGGCGGCCTTTCGCCAGAGCCTGCGGGAGCACCACGCGCGGGTGGCCCTCGCGGCGGC
GCACTCGCTCTCGCCGCACGACACCCTCAGTGACCCGGCGCTTGACCTGCTGGGCCTGATGCGGGCCGGG
GGCCTGATTCTGCGTTTCGAGGGCCGCTGGCAGACGTTGGGTGAAGTGCCGCCTGCCCCGGCGGTGGACG
CGCTGCTGGCGTGGCTCGAAACCCAGCCGGGCGCCCTGGTCCAGACCGACGCGCTAGGCCAACTGTGGCC
CGCCGGCGCCGATCTCGCCCCCAGCGCAGCGGGCCTGCTCGCCATCAGCGTGGGCGAGGGCTGGTCGGAG
TGCCTCGTCTGGCTGCGGCCCGAACTGCGGCTGGAGGTCGCCTGGGGCGGGGCCACTCCTGACCAGGCGA
AAGACGACCTCGGGCCGCGCCACTCATTCGACACCTACCTCGAAGAAAAACGCGGCTACGCCGAGCCCTG
GCATCCCGGCGAAATCGAGGAGGCGCAGGATCTACGTGACACATTGACCGGGGCGCTGGGCGAGCGCCTG
CTCCAGGAACTGCAATCCGAGCTCGTCCACGTCTCCAGGCTGAGCGCCATGGGCGAAATGGCGTCCGCGC
TCGCGCACGAGCTCAACCAGCCGCTGGCGGCGATCAGCAACTACATGAAGGGCTCGCGGCGGCTGCTTGC
CGGCAGCAGTGATCCGAACACACCGAAGGTCGAAAGCGCCCTGGACCGCGCCGCCGAGCAGGCGCTGCGC
GCCGGCCAGATCATCCGGCGCCTGCGCGACTTCGTTGCCCGCGGCGAATCGGAGAAGCGGGTCGAGAGTC
TCTCCAAGCTGATCGAGGAGGCCGGCGCGCTCGGGCTTGCCGGCGCGCGCGAGCAGAACGTGCAGCTCCG
CTTCAGTCTCGATCCGGGCGCCGATCTCGTTCTCGCCGACCGGGTGCAGATCCAGCAGGTCCTGGTCAAC
CTGTTCCGCAACGCGCTGGAAGCGATGGCTCAGTCGCAGCGACGCGAGCTCGTCGTCACCAACACCCCCG
CCGCCGACGACATGATCGAGGTCGAAGTGTCCGACACCGGCAGCGGTTTCCAGGACGACGTCATTCCGAA
CCTGTTTCAGACTTTCTTCACCACCAAGGACACCGGCATGGGCGTGGGACTGTCCATCAGCCGCTCGATC
ATCGAAGCTCACGGCGGGCGCATGTGGGCCGAGAGCAACGCATCGGGCGGGGCGACCTTCCGCTTCACCC
TCCCGGCAGCCGACGAGATGATAGGAGGTCTAGCATGACGACCAAGGGACATATCTACGTCATCGACGAC
GACGCGGCGATGCGGGATTCGCTGAATTTCCTGCTGGATTCTGCCGGCTTCGGCGTCACGCTGTTTGACG
ACGCGCAAGCCTTTCTCGACGCCCTGCCGGGTCTCTCCTTCGGCTGCGTCGTCTCCGACGTGCGCATGCC
GGGCCTTGACGGCATCGAGCTGTTGAAGCGGATGAAGGCGCAGCAAAGCCCCTTTCCGATCCTCATCATG
ACCGGTCACGGCGACGTGCCGCTCGCGGTCGAGGCGATGAAGTTAGGGGCGGTCGACTTTCTGGAAAAGC
CTTTCGAGGACGACCGCCTCACCGCCATGATCGAATCGGCGATCCGCCAGGCCGAGCCGGCCGCCAAGAG
CGAGGCCGTCGCGCAGGATATCGCCGCCCGCGTCGCCTCGTTGAGCCCCAGGGAGCGCCAGGTCATGGAA
GGGCTGATCGCCGGCCTTTCCAACAAGCTGATCGCCCGCGAGTACGACATCAGCCCGCGCACCATCGAGG
TGTATCGGGCCAACGTCATGACCAAGATGCAGGCCAACAGCCTTTCGGAGCTGGTTCGCCTCGCGATGCG
CGCCGGCATGCTCAACGATTGACAATTGATGTAAGTTAGCTCACTCATTAGGCACCGGGATCTCGACCGA
TGCCCTTGAGAGCCTTCAACCCAGTCAGCTCCTTCCGGTGGGCGCGGGGCATGACTATCGTCGCCGCACT
TATGACTGTCTTCTTTATCATGCAACTCGTAGGACAGGTGCCGGCAGCGCTCTGGGTCATTTTCGGCGAG
GACCGCTTTCGCTGGAGCGCGACGATGATCGGCCTGTCGCTTGCGGTATTCGGAATCTTGCACGCCCTCG
CTCAAGCCTTCGTCACTGGTCCCGCCACCAAACGTTTCGGCGAGAAGCAGGCCATTATCGCCGGCATGGC
GGCCCCACGGGTGCGCATGATCGTGCTCCTGTCGTTGAGGACCCGGCTAGGCTGGCGGGGTTGCCTTACT
GGTTAGCAGAATGAATCACCGATACGCGAGCGAACGTGAAGCGACTGCTGCTGCAAAACGTCTGCGACCT
GAGCAACAACATGAATGGTCTTCGGTTTCCGTGTTTCGTAAAGTCTGGAAACGCGGAAGTCAGCGCCCTG
CACCATTATGTTCCGGATCTGCATCGCAGGATGCTGCTGGCTACCCTGTGGAACACCTACATCTGTATTA
ACGAAGCGCTGGCATTGACCCTGAGTGATTTTTCTCTGGTCCCGCCGCATCCATACCGCCAGTTGTTTAC
CCTCACAACGTTCCAGTAACCGGGCATGTTCATCATCAGTAACCCGTATCGTGAGCATCCTCTCTCGTTT
CATCGGTATCATTACCCCCATGAACAGAAATCCCCCTTACACGGAGGCATCAGTGACCAAACAGGAAAAA
ACCGCCCTTAACATGGCCCGCTTTATCAGAAGCCAGACATTAACGCTTCTGGAGAAACTCAACGAGCTGG
ACGCGGATGAACAGGCAGACATCTGTGAATCGCTTCACGACCACGCTGATGAGCTTTACCGCAGCTGCCT
CGCGCGTTTCGGTGATGACGGTGAAAACCTCTGACACATGCAGCTCCCGGAGACGGTCACAGCTTGTCTG
TAAGCGGATGCCGGGAGCAGACAAGCCCGTCAGGGCGCGTCAGCGGGTGTTGGCGGGTGTCGGGGCGCAG
CCATGACCCAGTCACGTAGCGATAGCGGAGTGTATACTGGCTTAACTATGCGGCATCAGAGCAGATTGTA
CTGAGAGTGCACCATTGCGGTGTGAAATACCGCACAGATGCGTAAGGAGAAAATACCGCATCAGGCGCTC
TTCCGCTTCCTCGCTCACTGACTCGCTGCGCTCGGTCGTTCGGCTGCGGCGAGCGGTATCAGCTCACTCA
AAGGCGGTAATACGGTTATCCACAGAATCAGGGGATAACGCAGGAAAGAACATGTGAGCAAAAGGCCAGC
AAAAGGCCAGGAACCGTAAAAAGGCCGCGTTGCTGGCGTTTTTCCATAGGCTCCGCCCCCCTGACGAGCA
TCACAAAAATCGACGCTCAAGTCAGAGGTGGCGAAACCCGACAGGACTATAAAGATACCAGGCGTTTCCC
CCTGGAAGCTCCCTCGTGCGCTCTCCTGTTCCGACCCTGCCGCTTACCGGATACCTGTCCGCCTTTCTCC
CTTCGGGAAGCGTGGCGCTTTCTCATAGCTCACGCTGTAGGTATCTCAGTTCGGTGTAGGTCGTTCGCTC
CAAGCTGGGCTGTGTGCACGAACCCCCCGTTCAGCCCGACCGCTGCGCCTTATCCGGTAACTATCGTCTT
GAGTCCAACCCGGTAAGACACGACTTATCGCCACTGGCAGCAGCCACTGGTAACAGGATTAGCAGAGCGA
GGTATGTAGGCGGTGCTACAGAGTTCTTGAAGTGGTGGCCTAACTACGGCTACACTAGAAGGACAGTATT
TGGTATCTGCGCTCTGCTGAAGCCAGTTACCTTCGGAAAAAGAGTTGGTAGCTCTTGATCCGGCAAACAA
ACCACCGCTGGTAGCGGTGGTTTTTTTGTTTGCAAGCAGCAGATTACGCGCAGAAAAAAAGGATCTCAAG
AAGATCCTTTGATCTTTTCTACGGGGTCTGACGCTCAGTGGAACGAAAACTCACGTTAAGGGATTTTGGT
CATGAACAATAAAACTGTCTGCTTACATAAACAGTAATACAAGGGGTGTTCGCGGAACCCCTATTTGTTT
ATTTTTCTAAATACATTCAAATATGTATCCGCTCATGAGACAATAACCCTGATAAATGCTTCAATAATAT
TGAAAAAGGAAGAGTATGAGTATTCAACATTTCCGTGTCGCCCTTATTCCCTTTTTTGCGGCATTTTGCC
TTCCTGTTTTTGCTCACCCAGAAACGCTGGTGAAAGTAAAAGATGCTGAAGATCAGTTGGGTGCACGAGT
GGGTTACATCGAACTGGATCTCAACAGCGGTAAGATCCTTGAGAGTTTTCGCCCCGAAGAACGTTTTCCA
ATGATGAGCACTTTTAAAGTTCTGCTATGTGGCGCGGTATTATCCCGTATTGACGCCGGGCAAGAGCAAC
TCGGTCGCCGCATACACTATTCTCAGAATGACTTGGTTGAGTACTCACCAGTCACAGAAAAGCATCTTAC
GGATGGCATGACAGTAAGAGAATTATGCAGTGCTGCCATAACCATGAGTGATAACACTGCGGCCAACTTA
CTTCTGACAACGATCGGAGGACCGAAGGAGCTAACCGCTTTTTTGCACAACATGGGGGATCATGTAACTC
GCCTTGATCGTTGGGAACCGGAGCTGAATGAAGCCATACCAAACGACGAGCGTGACACCACGATGCCTGC
AGCAATGGCAACAACGTTGCGCAAACTATTAACTGGCGAACTACTTACTCTAGCTTCCCGGCAACAATTA
ATAGACTGGATGGAGGCGGATAAAGTTGCAGGACCACTTCTGCGCTCGGCCCTTCCGGCTGGCTGGTTTA
TTGCTGATAAATCTGGAGCCGGTGAGCGTGGGTCTCGCGGTATCATTGCAGCACTGGGGCCAGATGGTAA
GCCCTCCCGTATCGTAGTTATCTACACGACGGGGAGTCAGGCAACTATGGATGAACGAAATAGACAGATC
GCTGAGATAGGTGCCTCACTGATTAAGCATTGGTAAGAATTAATTCATGAGCGGATACATATTTGAATGT
ATTTAGAAAAATAAACAAATAGGGGTTCCGCGCACATTTCCCCGAAAAGTGCCACCTAAATTGTAAGCGT
TAATATTTTGTTAAAATTCGCGTTAAATTTTTGTTAAATCAGCTCATTTTTTAACCAATAGGCCGAAATC
GGCAAAATCCCTTATAAATCAAAAGAATAGACCGAGATAGGGT
[37 nt withheld, positions 7744-7780]
AAAGAACGTGGACTCCAACGTCAAAGG
[49 nt withheld, positions 7808-7856]
T
[91 nt withheld, positions 7858-7948]
G
[124 nt withheld, positions 7950-8073]
CCCATTCGCCA
